>Addgene plasmid #90990 | pADH143-2 | addgene full sequence | sequence record 180523 | Addgene NGS Result
AGGGTTATTGTCTCATGAGCGGATACATATTTGAATGTATTTAGAAAAATAAACAAATAGGGGTTCCGCG
CACATTTCCCCGAAAAGTGCCACCTGACGTCTAAGAAACCATTATTATCATGACATTAACCTATAAAAAT
AGGCGTATCACGAGGCCCTTTGACGGCACGGCCACGCGTTTAAACCGCCAGGTGATGCTGAAGCTATTGA
AGCTTTGGATGGTTCTTTCACTACCGATACTGTTTTTAGAGTTACTGCTACTGGTGATGGTTTCACTTTG
AGAGAAGTTCCAGTTGATCCACCATTGACTAAGGTTTTCCCAGATGATGAATCCGATGATGAATCCGATG
CTGGTGAAGATGGTGATCCAGATTCTAGAACTTTCGTTGCTTATGGTGATGATGGTGATTTGGCTGGTTT
CGTTGTTGTTTCTTATTCTGGTTGGAACAGAAGATTGACTGTTGAAGATATTGAAGTTGCTCCAGAACAT
AGAGGTCATGGTGTTGGTAGAGCTTTGATGGGTTTGGCTACTGAATTCGCCAGAGAAAGAGGTGCTGGTC
ATTTGTGGTTGGAAGTTACCAATGTTAATGCTCCAGCTATTCATGCTTATAGAAGAATGGGTTTCACTTT
GTGTGGTTTGGATACTGCTTTATACGATGGTACTGCTTCCGATGGTGAACAAGCTTTGTATATGTCTATG
CCATGTCCATAATAACTCGAGTCAGTACTGACAATAAAAAGATTCTTGTTTTCAAGAACTTGTCATTTGT
ATAGTTTTTTTATATTGTAGTTGTTCTATTTTAATCAAATGTTAGCGTGATTTATATTTTTTTTCGCCTC
GACATCATCTGCCCAGATGCGAAGTTAAGTGCGCAGAAAGTAATATCATGCGTCAATCGTATGTGAATGC
TGGTCGCTATACTGCTGTCGATTCGATACTAACATCTAATCAACTCCCAGATCACCACTATACATTTAAA
AGTCATTGGTCAATAACTATACTCGAGTATTGCCTCATCAAAGAAACAATCAAATATTATAGATACTCAC
TCCATCACGTGATAATTTCACTGGTATGGAAAAGTGGAAAATTTTATAAAAAAAAATTTGATGCCTTTGG
CATAGCTGAAACTTCGGCCCAATAGGATTGGAGAATATGTTTTCGCAGCGTTCTTACAATTAAATTGTGG
TGGAAGTTCGAGACTTGCGTAAACTATTTTTAATTTGTCTATAGTACAGATGCCAAGGTTTTAGAGCTAG
AAATAGCAAGTTAAAATAAGGCTAGTCCGTTATCAACTTGAAAAAGTGGCACCGAGTCGGTGCTTTTTTT
CTCGAGTTTTTTTATCGAGTTGAGACCAGAAGTCGTTAAAGGTACAAACTTGATCATTGTTCGTGAATTA
GTTGGTGGTATTTATTTCGGTGATCGTGAAGAACAAGAAGAAAGTGAAGATAAACAAACCGCATGGGATA
CTGAAAAATACACCGTCGATGAAGTCACCAGAATCACCCGTATGGCTGCCTTCATGGCTTTACAACATAA
CCCACCATTACCAATCTGGTCATTGGATAAGGCTAATGTTTTAGCTTCTTCTAGATTATGGAGAAGAACT
GTCGATAAAGTGATTTCTGAAGAGTTCCCAACTTTGTCTGTTCAACATCAATTGATTGACTCCGCCGCCA
TGATTTTAATTCAAAACCCAACCAAATTGAATGGTATAATCATCACTTCTAACATGTTTGGTGATATCAT
TTCCGATGAAGCTTCAGTTATTCCAGGTTCCTTGGGTTTATTACCATCTGCATCTTTGGCTTCATTGCCA
GATACCAACACCGCTTTTGGTCTTTATGAACCATGTCACGGTTCTGCTCCTGATTTACCAGCCAATAAAG
TTAACCCAATTGCTACTATTTTATCTGCTGCTTCTATGTTGAGATTATCTTTGGATTGTGTGAAAGAAGC
TGAAGCTTTAGAAGAAGCCGTGAAACAAGTCTTGGATAAAGGTATCAGAACTGCAGATTTAAGAGGTACC
AGTTCAGCTACTGAAGTTGGTGACGCGATTGTCGAAGCTGTTACTAAAATCTTAAAAGAAAAAGCTTAAC
GGTGTTTAAACCCCAGCGCCTGGCGGGCGCTCACAATTCCACACAACATACGAGCCGGAAGCATAAAGTG
TAAAGCCTGGGGTGCCTAATGAGTGAGCTAACTCACATTAATTGCGTTGCGCTCACTGCCCGCTTTCCAG
TCGGGAAACCTGTCGTGCCAGCTGCATTAATGAATCGGCCAACGCGCGGGGAGAGGCGGTTTGCGTATTG
GGCGCTCTTCCGCTTCCTCGCTCACTGACTCGCTGCGCTCGGTCGTTCGGCTGCGGCGAGCGGTATCAGC
TCACTCAAAGGCGGTAATACGGTTATCCACAGAATCAGGGGATAACGCAGGAAAGAACATGTGAGCAAAA
GGCCAGCAAAAGGCCAGGAACCGTAAAAAGGCCGCGTTGCTGGCGTTTTTCCATAGGCTCCGCCCCCCTG
ACGAGCATCACAAAAATCGACGCTCAAGTCAGAGGTGGCGAAACCCGACAGGACTATAAAGATACCAGGC
GTTTCCCCCTGGAAGCTCCCTCGTGCGCTCTCCTGTTCCGACCCTGCCGCTTACCGGATACCTGTCCGCC
TTTCTCCCTTCGGGAAGCGTGGCGCTTTCTCATAGCTCACGCTGTAGGTATCTCAGTTCGGTGTAGGTCG
TTCGCTCCAAGCTGGGCTGTGTGCACGAACCCCCCGTTCAGCCCGACCGCTGCGCCTTATCCGGTAACTA
TCGTCTTGAGTCCAACCCGGTAAGACACGACTTATCGCCACTGGCAGCAGCCACTGGTAACAGGATTAGC
AGAGCGAGGTATGTAGGCGGTGCTACAGAGTTCTTGAAGTGGTGGCCTAACTACGGCTACACTAGAAGAA
CAGTATTTGGTATCTGCGCTCTGCTGAAGCCAGTTACCTTCGGAAAAAGAGTTGGTAGCTCTTGATCCGG
CAAACAAACCACCGCTGGTAGCGGTGGTTTTTTTGTTTGCAAGCAGCAGATTACGCGCAGAAAAAAAGGA
TCTCAAGAAGATCCTTTGATCTTTTCTACGGGGTCTGACGCTCAGTGGAACGAAAACTCACGTTAAGGGA
TTTTGGTCATGAGATTATCAAAAAGGATCTTCACCTAGATCCTTTTAAATTAAAAATGAAGTTTTAAATC
AATCTAAAGTATATATGAGTAAACTTGGTCTGACAGTTACCAATGCTTGATCAGTGAGGCACCTATCTCA
GCGATCTGTCTATTTCGTTCATCCATAGTTGCCTGACTCCCCGTCGTGTAGATAACTACGATACGGGAGG
GCTTACCATCTGGCCCCAGTGCTGCAATGATACCGCGAGACCCACGCTCACCGGCTCCAGATTTATCAGC
AATAAACCAGCCAGCCGGAAGGGCCGAGCGCAGAAGTGGTCCTGCAACTTTATCCGCCTCCATCCAGTCT
ATTAATTGTTGCCGGGAAGCTAGAGTAAGTAGTTCGCCAGTTAATAGTTTGCGCAACGTTGTTGCCATTG
CTACAGGCATCGTGGTGTCACGCTCGTCGTTTGGTATGGCTTCATTCAGCTCCGGTTCCCAACGATCAAG
GCGAGTTACATGATCCCCCATGTTGTGCAAAAAAGCGGTTAGCTCCTTCGGTCCTCCGATCGTTGTCAGA
AGTAAGTTGGCCGCAGTGTTATCACTCATGGTTATGGCAGCACTGCATAATTCTCTTACTGTCATGCCAT
CCGTAAGATGCTTTTCTGTGACTGGTGAGTACTCAACCAAGTCATTCTGAGAATAGTGTATGCGGCGACC
GAGTTGCTCTTGCCCGGCGTCAATACGGGATAATACCGCGCCACATAGCAGAACTTTAAAAGTGCTCATC
ATTGGAAAACGTTCTTCGGGGCGAAAACTCTCAAGGATCTTACCGCTGTTGAGATCCAGTTCGATGTAAC
CCACTCGTGCACCCAACTGATCTTCAGCATCTTTTACTTTCACCAGCGTTTCTGGGTGAGCAAAAACAGG
AAGGCAAAATGCCGCAAAAAAGGGAATAAGGGCGACACGGAAATGTTGAATACTCATACTCTTCCTTTTT
CAATATTATTGAAGCATTTATC
Features (pLannotate 1.2.2; 10 found; start..end, strand, type, name):
    188..709     +  CDS            sta (fragment): STA_STRLA - Experimental evidence at protein level: Swiss-Prot protein existence level 1. Involved in resistance to streptothricin, a broad-spectrum antibiotic produced by streptomycetes. Detoxifies streptothricin via acetylation of the beta amino group of the first beta-lysyl moiety of streptothricin. From Streptomyces lavendulae.
    727..924     +  terminator     TEF terminator: Ashbya gossypii TEF terminator
   1248..1323    +  misc_RNA       gRNA scaffold: guide RNA scaffold for the Streptococcus pyogenes CRISPR/Cas9 system
   1350..2084    +  CDS            LEU2 (fragment): LEU3_YEAST - Experimental evidence at protein level: Swiss-Prot protein existence level 1. Catalyzes the oxidation of 3-carboxy-2-hydroxy-4- methylpentanoate (3-isopropylmalate) to 3-carboxy-4-methyl-2- oxopentanoate. The product decarboxylates to 4-methyl-2 oxopentanoate. From Saccharomyces cerevisiae (strain ATCC 204508 / S288c) (Baker's yeast).
   2144..2174    -  promoter       lac promoter: promoter for the E. coli lac operon
   2189..2210    -  protein_bind   CAP binding site: CAP binding activates transcription in the presence of cAMP. E. coli catabolite activator protein
   2223..2315    -  CDS            lacI (fragment): lac repressor; lacI; The lac repressor binds to the lac operator to inhibit transcription in E. coli. This inhibition can be relieved by adding lactose or isopropyl-β-D-thiogalactopyranoside (IPTG).
   2498..3086    -  rep_origin     ori: high-copy-number ColE1/pMB1/pBR322/pUC origin of replication
   3257..4117    -  CDS            AmpR: β-lactamase; bla; confers resistance to ampicillin, carbenicillin, and related antibiotics
   4118..70      -  promoter       AmpR promoter (across the origin): bla
