[The description below was written by a language model from this plasmid's Addgene catalogue record and pLannotate feature annotations shown in this document.]
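Description:
pADH143-2 is a 4,152 bp CRISPR guide-RNA donor plasmid built on a pUC19 backbone. It serves as part 2 of 2 of the C. maltosa "LEUpOUT" genome-editing system for Candida albicans. In E. coli it is maintained at high copy through the ColE1/pUC origin and selected with ampicillin via the β-lactamase gene and its promoter. Remnants of the pUC19 lac region (lac promoter, CAP binding site and a short lacI fragment) are also annotated but have no stated role in the construct.

The insert is a linear series of parts intended to be combined with a partner construct rather than to work alone. It begins with the second portion of a nourseothricin (NAT) resistance marker, annotated as a fragment of a streptothricin acetyltransferase coding sequence, followed by the Ashbya gossypii TEF terminator. Next comes the gRNA cassette. According to the catalogue entry, an SNR52 promoter drives a 20-nt guide specific for C. albicans ADE2, fused to the conserved Streptococcus pyogenes Cas9 gRNA scaffold. The scaffold is annotated, but the promoter and guide fall in an unannotated stretch of the feature table. The insert ends with the second portion of C. maltosa LEU2, which the annotation software detected as a fragment by homology to the S. cerevisiae enzyme.

The record directs use with the CAS9 expression construct pADH140. Because both NAT and LEU2 are present only as partial "2 of 2" segments, the split design implies that functional marker sequences are reconstituted by recombination with the companion fragment. The associated publication describes the system as recyclable, but the record does not detail how integration or marker removal occurs.
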