Addgene plasmid #90990: pADH143-2
Purpose: NAT-marked C. albicans ADE2-specific gRNA expression construct; part 2 of 2 of C.mal LEUpOUT CRISPR system. Use with pADH140 CAS9 expression construct.
Depositing lab: Aaron Hernday. Depositing organization: University of California, Merced. Publication: An Efficient, Rapid, and Recyclable System for CRISPR-Mediated Genome Editing in Candida albicans. Nguyen N, Quail MMF, Hernday AD. mSphere. 2017 Apr 26;2(2):e00149-17. doi: 10.1128/mSphereDirect.00149-17. eCollection 2017 Mar-Apr. PubMed 28497115.
Backbone
  Vector backbone: pUC19
  Backbone size w/o insert (bp): 2242
  Total vector size (bp): 4152
  Vector type: CRISPR
  Selectable markers: Nourseothricin (NAT)
Growth in bacteria
  Bacterial resistance: Ampicillin, 100 μg/mL
  Growth temperature: 37°C
  Growth strain: DH5alpha
  Copy number: High Copy
Gene/Insert
  Gene/Insert name: NAT 2 of 2, pSNR52, ADE2 gRNA, gRNA conserved, C. maltosa LEU2 2 of 2
  gRNA/shRNA sequence: TCTATAGTACAGATGCCAAG
Terms and licenses: Academic/Nonprofit Terms; Industry Terms: Not Available to Industry
How to cite: pADH143-2 was a gift from Aaron Hernday (Addgene plasmid # 90990 ; http://n2t.net/addgene:90990 ; RRID:Addgene_90990)
